Addgene plasmid #15978: pAS404
Purpose: (Empty Backbone)
Depositing lab: Eishi Noguchi. Depositing organization: Drexel University. Publication: Saccharomyces cerevisiae putative G protein, Gtr1p, which forms complexes with itself and a novel protein designated as Gtr2p, negatively regulates the Ran/Gsp1p G protein cycle through Gtr2p. Nakashima N, Noguchi E, Nishimoto T. Genetics. 1999 Jul . 152(3):853-67. PubMed 10388807.
Backbone
  Vector backbone: pAS404
  Backbone size (bp): 5465
  Vector type: Yeast Expression
  Selectable markers: TRP1
Growth in bacteria
  Bacterial resistance: Ampicillin, 100 μg/mL
  Growth temperature: 37°C
  Growth strain: DH5alpha
  Copy number: High Copy
Gene/Insert
  Gene/Insert name: None
  Tag / fusion protein: HA (N terminal on backbone)
  Cloning method: Restriction Enzyme; 5′ cloning site See map (not destroyed); 3′ cloning site See map (not destroyed)
  Sequencing primers: 5′ Gal4-Nterm
Terms and licenses: Academic/Nonprofit Terms; Industry Terms: Not Available to Industry
Depositor comments: S. cerevisiae-E. coli shuttle vector. Cloning vector for two-hybrid system to express a GAL4 DBD-HA hybrid protein under the control of the ADH1 promoter. The 1.2-kb SacI/SalI fragment of pAS1 containing the ADH promoter, the GAL4 DNA-binding domain, and the HA epitope was inserted into the SacI/SalI sites of pRS404. Multi cloning sites from pBluescript II, f1(+) from pBluescript II.
How to cite: pAS404 was a gift from Eishi Noguchi (Addgene plasmid # 15978 ; http://n2t.net/addgene:15978 ; RRID:Addgene_15978)
