[The description below was written by a language model from this plasmid's Addgene catalogue record and pLannotate feature annotations shown in this document.]
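Description:
pAS404 is a 5,465 bp Saccharomyces cerevisiae–E. coli shuttle vector that serves as an empty bait backbone for the yeast two-hybrid system. According to the depositor, it was built by moving a 1.2 kb SacI/SalI fragment of pAS1, carrying the ADH promoter, the GAL4 DNA-binding domain and an HA epitope, into the corresponding sites of pRS404. In E. coli it replicates at high copy from a ColE1/pUC-type origin and is selected with ampicillin through the bla gene. In yeast, selection relies on the TRP1 auxotrophic marker under its own promoter. The feature table shows no yeast replication origin (no 2μ or CEN/ARS element), which is consistent with the pRS404 parent being an integrating-type vector, although the record does not state this directly. An f1 origin derived from pBluescript II allows single-stranded DNA production.

The expression cassette consists of the constitutive S. cerevisiae ADH1 promoter driving the truncated GAL4 DNA-binding domain, followed in frame by an HA tag (annotated as a fragment of a 3xHA element) and then by remaining pBluescript II polylinker sites. A gene of interest cloned by restriction digestion into these sites is expressed as a GAL4 DBD–HA–bait fusion, so the tag lies N-terminal to the insert and permits immunodetection of the hybrid protein. No yeast transcription terminator is annotated downstream of the cloning sites. Flanking T3 and T7 promoters and the lac promoter/operator and lacZα fragments are leftovers of the pBluescript-derived backbone, as are the small lacI, bom and rop fragments. The vector is intended for testing protein–protein interactions against GAL4 activation-domain fusions.
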