Features (pLannotate 1.2.2; 20 found; start..end, strand, type, name):
     96..200     +  promoter       AmpR promoter: bla
    201..1061    +  CDS            AmpR: β-lactamase; bla; confers resistance to ampicillin, carbenicillin, and related antibiotics
   1232..1820    +  rep_origin     ori: high-copy-number ColE1/pMB1/pBR322/pUC origin of replication
   2003..2095    +  CDS            lacI (fragment): lac repressor; lacI; The lac repressor binds to the lac operator to inhibit transcription in E. coli. This inhibition can be relieved by adding lactose or isopropyl-β-D-thiogalactopyranoside (IPTG).
   2108..2129    +  protein_bind   CAP binding site: CAP binding activates transcription in the presence of cAMP. E. coli catabolite activator protein
   2144..2174    +  promoter       lac promoter: promoter for the E. coli lac operon
   2182..2198    +  protein_bind   lac operator: The lac repressor binds to the lac operator to inhibit transcription in E. coli. This inhibition can be relieved by adding lactose or isopropyl-β-D-thiogalactopyranoside (IPTG). lac repressor encoded by lacI
   2243..2261    +  promoter       T3 promoter: promoter for bacteriophage T3 RNA polymerase
   2594..2995    +  promoter       ADH1 promoter: S. cerevisiae ADH1; promoter for alcohol dehydrogenase 1
   3023..3463    +  CDS            GAL4 DNA binding domain: DNA binding domain of the GAL4 transcriptional activator; Saccharomyces cerevisiae GAL4 (truncated)
   3479..3505    +  CDS            3xHA (fragment): three tandem HA epitope tags
   3544..3572    +  misc_feature   MCS (fragment): pBluescript multiple cloning site
   3581..3599    -  promoter       T7 promoter: promoter for bacteriophage T7 RNA polymerase
   3607..3762    +  CDS            lacZα (fragment): LacZα fragment of β-galactosidase; lacZ fragment
   3770..4225    +  rep_origin     f1 ori (sequence partly withheld): f1 bacteriophage origin of replication; arrow indicates direction of (+) strand synthesis
   4226..4277    -  misc_feature   bom (fragment): basis of mobility region from pBR322
   4324..4998    -  CDS            TRP1: phosphoribosylanthranilate isomerase, required for tryptophan biosynthesis; S. cerevisiae TRP1; yeast auxotrophic marker
   4999..5279    -  promoter       TRP1 promoter: S. cerevisiae TRP1
   5280..5329    -  misc_feature   bom (fragment): basis of mobility region from pBR322
   5431..1       -  CDS            rop (fragment) (across the origin): Rop protein, which maintains plasmids at low copy number; rop
>Addgene plasmid #15978 | pAS404 | depositor full sequence | sequence record 8463 | Author sequence
GACGAAAGGGCCTCGTGATACGCCTATTTTTATAGGTTAATGTCATGATAATAATGGTTTCTTAGACGTC
AGGTGGCACTTTTCGGGGAAATGTGCGCGGAACCCCTATTTGTTTATTTTTCTAAATACATTCAAATATG
TATCCGCTCATGAGACAATAACCCTGATAAATGCTTCAATAATATTGAAAAAGGAAGAGTATGAGTATTC
AACATTTCCGTGTCGCCCTTATTCCCTTTTTTGCGGCATTTTGCCTTCCTGTTTTTGCTCACCCAGAAAC
GCTGGTGAAAGTAAAAGATGCTGAAGATCAGTTGGGTGCACGAGTGGGTTACATCGAACTGGATCTCAAC
AGCGGTAAGATCCTTGAGAGTTTTCGCCCCGAAGAACGTTTTCCAATGATGAGCACTTTTAAAGTTCTGC
TATGTGGCGCGGTATTATCCCGTATTGACGCCGGGCAAGAGCAACTCGGTCGCCGCATACACTATTCTCA
GAATGACTTGGTTGAGTACTCACCAGTCACAGAAAAGCATCTTACGGATGGCATGACAGTAAGAGAATTA
TGCAGTGCTGCCATAACCATGAGTGATAACACTGCGGCCAACTTACTTCTGACAACGATCGGAGGACCGA
AGGAGCTAACCGCTTTTTTGCACAACATGGGGGATCATGTAACTCGCCTTGATCGTTGGGAACCGGAGCT
GAATGAAGCCATACCAAACGACGAGCGTGACACCACGATGCCTGTAGCAATGGCAACAACGTTGCGCAAA
CTATTAACTGGCGAACTACTTACTCTAGCTTCCCGGCAACAATTAATAGACTGGATGGAGGCGGATAAAG
TTGCAGGACCACTTCTGCGCTCGGCCCTTCCGGCTGGCTGGTTTATTGCTGATAAATCTGGAGCCGGTGA
GCGTGGGTCTCGCGGTATCATTGCAGCACTGGGGCCAGATGGTAAGCCCTCCCGTATCGTAGTTATCTAC
ACGACGGGGAGTCAGGCAACTATGGATGAACGAAATAGACAGATCGCTGAGATAGGTGCCTCACTGATTA
AGCATTGGTAACTGTCAGACCAAGTTTACTCATATATACTTTAGATTGATTTAAAACTTCATTTTTAATT
TAAAAGGATCTAGGTGAAGATCCTTTTTGATAATCTCATGACCAAAATCCCTTAACGTGAGTTTTCGTTC
CACTGAGCGTCAGACCCCGTAGAAAAGATCAAAGGATCTTCTTGAGATCCTTTTTTTCTGCGCGTAATCT
GCTGCTTGCAAACAAAAAAACCACCGCTACCAGCGGTGGTTTGTTTGCCGGATCAAGAGCTACCAACTCT
TTTTCCGAAGGTAACTGGCTTCAGCAGAGCGCAGATACCAAATACTGTCCTTCTAGTGTAGCCGTAGTTA
GGCCACCACTTCAAGAACTCTGTAGCACCGCCTACATACCTCGCTCTGCTAATCCTGTTACCAGTGGCTG
CTGCCAGTGGCGATAAGTCGTGTCTTACCGGGTTGGACTCAAGACGATAGTTACCGGATAAGGCGCAGCG
GTCGGGCTGAACGGGGGGTTCGTGCACACAGCCCAGCTTGGAGCGAACGACCTACACCGAACTGAGATAC
CTACAGCGTGAGCTATGAGAAAGCGCCACGCTTCCCGAAGGGAGAAAGGCGGACAGGTATCCGGTAAGCG
GCAGGGTCGGAACAGGAGAGCGCACGAGGGAGCTTCCAGGGGGAAACGCCTGGTATCTTTATAGTCCTGT
CGGGTTTCGCCACCTCTGACTTGAGCGTCGATTTTTGTGATGCTCGTCAGGGGGGCGGAGCCTATGGAAA
AACGCCAGCAACGCGGCCTTTTTACGGTTCCTGGCCTTTTGCTGGCCTTTTGCTCACATGTTCTTTCCTG
CGTTATCCCCTGATTCTGTGGATAACCGTATTACCGCCTTTGAGTGAGCTGATACCGCTCGCCGCAGCCG
AACGACCGAGCGCAGCGAGTCAGTGAGCGAGGAAGCGGAAGAGCGCCCAATACGCAAACCGCCTCTCCCC
GCGCGTTGGCCGATTCATTAATGCAGCTGGCACGACAGGTTTCCCGACTGGAAAGCGGGCAGTGAGCGCA
ACGCAATTAATGTGAGTTACCTCACTCATTAGGCACCCCAGGCTTTACACTTTATGCTTCCGGCTCCTAT
GTTGTGTGGAATTGTGAGCGGATAACAATTTCACACAGGAAACAGCTATGACCATGATTACGCCAAGCGC
GCAATTAACCCTCACTAAAGGGAACAAAAGCTGGAGCTCGAGATCTAGATATCCTTTTGTTGTTTCCGGG
TGTACAATATGGACTTCCTCTTTTCTGGCAACCAAACCCATACATCGGGATTCCTATAATACCTTCGTTG
GTCTCCCTAACATGTAGGTGGCGGAGGGGAGATATACAATAGAACAGATACCAGACAAGACATAATGGGC
TAAACAAGACTACACCAATTACACTGCCTCATTGATGGTGGTACATAACGAACTAATACTGTAGCCCTAG
ACTTGATAGCCATCATCATATCGAAGTTTCACTACCCTTTTTCCATTTGCCATCTATTGAAGTAATAATA
GGCGCATGCAACTTCTTTTCTTTTTTTTTCTTTTCTCTCTCCCCCGTTGTTGTCTCACCATATCCGCAAT
GACAAAAAAAATGATGGAAGACACTAAAGGAAAAAATTAACGACAAAGACAGCACCAACAGATGTCGTTG
TTCCAGAGCTGATGAGGGGTATCTTCGAACACACGAAACTTTTTCCTTCCTTCATTCACGCACACTACTC
TCTAATGAGCAACGGTATACGGCCTTCCTTCCAGTTACTTGAATTTGAAATAAAAAAAGTTTGCCGCTTT
GCTATCAAGTATAAATAGACCTGCAATTATTAATCTTTTGTTTCCTCGTCATTGTTCTCGTTCCCTTTCT
TCCTTGTTTCTTTTTCTGCACAATATTTCAAGCTATACCAAGCATACAATCAACTCCAAGCTTGAAGCAA
GCCTCCTGAAAGATGAAGCTACTGTCTTCTATCGAACAAGCATGCGATATTTGCCGACTTAAAAAGCTCA
AGTGCTCCAAAGAAAAACCGAAGTGCGCCAAGTGTCTGAAGAACAACTGGGAGTGTCGCTACTCTCCCAA
AACCAAAAGGTCTCCGCTGACTAGGGCACATCTGACAGAAGTGGAATCAAGGCTAGAAAGACTGGAACAG
CTATTTCTACTGATTTTTCCTCGAGAAGACCTTGACATGATTTTGAAAATGGATTCTTTACAGGATATAA
AAGCATTGTTAACAGGATTATTTGTACAAGATAATGTGAATAAAGATGCCGTCACAGATAGATTGGCTTC
AGTGGAGACTGATATGCCTCTAACATTGAGACAGCATAGAATAAGTGCGACATCATCATCGGAAGAGAGT
AGTAACAAAGGTCAAAGACAGTTGACTGTATCGCCGGAATTCATGGCTTACCCATACGATGTTCCAGATT
ACGCTAGCTTGGGTGGTCATATGGCCATGGAGGCCCCGGGGATCCGTCGACCTCGAGGGGGGGCCCGGTA
CCCAATTCGCCCTATAGTGAGTCGTATTACGCGCGCTCACTGGCCGTCGTTTTACAACGTCGTGACTGGG
AAAACCCTGGCGTTACCCAACTTAATCGCCTTGCAGCACATCCCCCTTTCGCCAGCTGGCGTAATAGCGA
AGAGGCCCGCACCGATCGCCCTTCCCAACAGTTGCGCAGCCTGAATGGCGAATGGCGCG
[124 nt withheld, positions 3770-3893]
C
[91 nt withheld, positions 3895-3985]
A
[49 nt withheld, positions 3987-4035]
CCTTTGACGTTGGAGTCCACGTTCTTT
[37 nt withheld, positions 4063-4099]
ACCCTATCTCGGTCTATTCTTTTGATTTATAAGGGATTTTGCCGATTTCGGCCTATTGGTTAAAAAATGA
GCTGATTTAACAAAAATTTAACGCGAATTTTAACAAAATATTAACGTTTACAATTTCCTGATGCGGTATT
TTCTCCTTACGCATCTGTGCGGTATTTCACACCGCATAGGCAAGTGCACAAACAATACTTAAATAAATAC
TACTCAGTAATAACCTATTTCTTAGCATTTTTGACGAAATTTGCTATTTTGTTAGAGTCTTTTACACCAT
TTGTCTCCACACCTCCGCTTACATCAACACCAATAACGCCATTTAATCTAAGCGCATCACCAACATTTTC
TGGCGTCAGTCCACCAGCTAACATAAAATGTAAGCTTTCGGGGCTCTCTTGCCTTCCAACCCAGTCAGAA
ATCGAGTTCCAATCCAAAAGTTCACCTGTCCCACCTGCTTCTGAATCAAACAAGGGAATAAACGAATGAG
GTTTCTGTGAAGCTGCACTGAGTAGTATGTTGCAGTCTTTTGGAAATACGAGTCTTTTAATAACTGGCAA
ACCGAGGAACTCTTGGTATTCTTGCCACGACTCATCTCCATGCAGTTGGACGATATCAATGCCGTAATCA
TTGACCAGAGCCAAAACATCCTCCTTAGGTTGATTACGAAACACGCCAACCAAGTATTTCGGAGTGCCTG
AACTATTTTTATATGCTTTTACAAGACTTGAAATTTTCCTTGCAATAACCGGGTCAATTGTTCTCTTTCT
ATTGGGCACACATATAATACCCAGCAAGTCAGCATCGGAATCTAGAGCACATTCTGCGGCCTCTGTGCTC
TGCAAGCCGCAAACTTTCACCAATGGACCAGAACTACCTGTGAAATTAATAACAGACATACTCCAAGCTG
CCTTTGTGTGCTTAATCACGTATACTCACGTGCTCAATAGTCACCAATGCCCTCCCTCTTGGCCCTCTCC
TTTTCTTTTTTCGACCGAATTAATTCTTAATCGGCAAAAAAAGAAAAGCTCCGGATCAAGATTGTACGTA
AGGTGACAAGCTATTTTTCAATAAAGAATATCTTCCACTACTGCCATCTGGCGTCATAACTGCAAAGTAC
ACATATATTACGATGCTGTCTATTAAATGCTTCCTATATTATATATATAGTAATGTCGTTTATGGTGCAC
TCTCAGTACAATCTGCTCTGATGCCGCATAGTTAAGCCAGCCCCGACACCCGCCAACACCCGCTGACGCG
CCCTGACGGGCTTGTCTGCTCCCGGCATCCGCTTACAGACAAGCTGTGACCGTCTCCGGGAGCTGCATGT
GTCAGAGGTTTTCACCGTCATCACCGAAACGCGCGA
