>Addgene plasmid #15978 | pAS404 | addgene partial sequence | sequence record 44712 | yADH1-F  5'-ATACGGCCTTCCTTCCAGTT-3'
ATAAATAGACCTGCAATTATTAATCTTTTGTTTCCTCGTCATTGTTCTCGTTCCCTTTCTTCCTTGTTTC
TTTTTCTGCACAATATTTCAAGCTATACCAAGCATACAATCAACTCCAAGCTTGAAGCAAGCCTCCTGAA
AGATGAAGCTACTGTCTTCTATCGAACAAGCATGCGATATTTGCCGACTTAAAAAGCTCAAGTGCTCCAA
AGAAAAACCGAAGTGCGCCAAGTGTCTGAAGAACAACTGGGAGTGTCGCTACTCTCCCAAAACCAAAAGG
TCTCCGCTGACTAGGGCACATCTGACAGAAGTGGAATCAAGGCTAGAAAGACTGGAACAGCTATTTCTAC
TGATTTTTCCTCGAGAAGACCTTGACATGATTTTGAAAATGGATTCTTTACAGGATATAAAAGCATTGTT
AACAGGATTATTTGTACAAGATAATGTGAATAAAGATGCCGTCACAGATAGATTGGCTTCAGTGGAGACT
GATATGCCTCTAACATTGAGACAGCATAGAATAAGTGCGACATCATCATCGGAAGAGAGTAGTAACAAAG
GTCAAAGACAGTTGACTGTATCGCCGGAATTCATGGCTTACCCATACGATGTTCCAGATTACGCTAGCTT
GGGTGGTCATATGGCCATGGAGGCCCCGGGGATCCGTCGACCTCGAGGGGGGGCCCGGTACCCAATTCGC
CCTATAGTGAGTCGTATTACGCGCGCTCACTGGCCGTCGTTTTACAACGTCGTGACTGGGAAAACCCTGG
CGTTACCCAACTTAATCGCCTTGCAGCACATCCCCCTTTCGCCAGCTGGCGTAATAGCGAAGAGGCCCGC
ACCGATCGCC
